Addgene plasmid #116061: PB-CMV-TO-lyn-tvDiTEV
Purpose: Reporter plasmid for measuring protease activity
Depositing lab: Michael Elowitz. Depositing organization: California Institute of Technology. Publication: Programmable protein circuits in living cells. Gao XJ, Chong LS, Kim MS, Elowitz MB. Science. 2018 Sep 21;361(6408):1252-1258. doi: 10.1126/science.aat5062. PubMed 30237357.
Backbone
  Vector backbone: PB-CMV-TO
  Vector type: Mammalian Expression
Growth in bacteria
  Bacterial resistance: Ampicillin, 100 μg/mL
  Growth temperature: 37°C
  Growth strain: DH5alpha
  Copy number: High Copy
Gene/Insert
  Gene/Insert name: lyn-tvDiTEV
  Species: Synthetic
  Cloning method: Gibson Cloning
Terms and licenses: Academic/Nonprofit Terms; Industry Terms: Not Available to Industry
How to cite: PB-CMV-TO-lyn-tvDiTEV was a gift from Michael Elowitz (Addgene plasmid # 116061 ; http://n2t.net/addgene:116061 ; RRID:Addgene_116061)
