[The description below was written by a language model from this plasmid's Addgene catalogue record and pLannotate feature annotations shown in this document.]
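Description:
PB-CMV-TO-lyn-tvDiTEV is a mammalian expression plasmid of about 8.9 kb built on the PB-CMV-TO backbone and catalogued as a reporter for measuring protease activity. It is maintained in E. coli as a high-copy plasmid through a ColE1/pUC-type origin with ampicillin resistance (AmpR), and it also carries an f1 origin and remnants of a lacZα/lac promoter cloning region. The "PB" prefix suggests a piggyBac transposon design for genomic integration, but no transposon terminal repeats are annotated in the feature table. The short matches to a phage lambda portal protein that flank the mammalian cassettes are probably incidental similarity hits, not functional elements.

The payload is driven by the CMV enhancer and immediate-early promoter, followed by two short tet operator matches. This arrangement is consistent with a "CMV-TO" promoter that is repressed by Tet repressor and induced by tetracycline or doxycycline in cells expressing the repressor, and is otherwise constitutive. The synthetic insert, lyn-tvDiTEV, is annotated only by similarity. It contains a GFP(1-10)-like segment followed by two adjacent fragments of the near-infrared, biliverdin-dependent fluorescent protein mIFP, and it ends at a bGH polyadenylation signal. The split mIFP annotation is consistent with an engineered infrared reporter whose fluorescence responds to cleavage. The name implies a Lyn-derived membrane-targeting motif and specificity for TEV and possibly TVMV proteases, but the record does not describe these features or the cleavage sites explicitly. A second cassette places the neomycin/G418 resistance gene under the SV40 early promoter, with a WPRE fragment and SV40 poly(A), which allows selection of stable mammalian cell lines. The plasmid fits use as a fluorescent readout of viral protease activity in engineered protein circuits in living cells.
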