Features (pLannotate 1.2.2; 25 found; start..end, strand, type, name):
      1..105     -  promoter       AmpR promoter: bla
    158..586     -  rep_origin     f1 ori (sequence partly withheld): f1 bacteriophage origin of replication; arrow indicates direction of (+) strand synthesis
    591..746     -  CDS            lacZα (fragment): LacZα fragment of β-galactosidase; lacZ fragment
    748..867     +  CDS            B (fragment): PORTL_LAMBD - Experimental evidence at protein level: Swiss-Prot protein existence level 1. Forms the portal vertex of the capsid (PubMed:6228056, PubMed:6232391). This portal plays critical roles in head assembly, genome packaging, neck/tail attachment, and genome ejection (Probable). The portal protein multimerizes as a single ring-shaped homododecamer arranged around a central channel (PubMed:6232391). Binds to the terminase subunits to form the packaging machine (PubMed:7799432). From Escherichia phage lambda (Bacteriophage lambda).
   1409..1788    +  enhancer       CMV enhancer: human cytomegalovirus immediate early enhancer
   1789..1992    +  promoter       CMV promoter: human cytomegalovirus (CMV) immediate early promoter
   1994..2013    +  promoter       PLtetO-1 promoter (fragment): modified phage lambda PL promoter with tet operator sites (Lutz and Bujard, 1997)
   2015..2034    +  promoter       PLtetO-1 promoter (fragment): modified phage lambda PL promoter with tet operator sites (Lutz and Bujard, 1997)
   2042..2075    +  promoter       TRE3GV promoter (fragment): 3rd-generation Tet-responsive promoter that can be activated by binding of Tet-On® 3G, optimized for retroviral and lentiviral vectors
   2287..2928    +  CDS            GFP(1-10): fragment of superfolder GFP consisting of the first 10 β-strands associates with GFP11, the 11th β-strand, to reconstitute fluorescent GFP (Cabantous et al., 2005; Kamiyama et al., 2016)
   2944..3534    +  CDS            mIFP (fragment): mIFP is a basic (constitutively fluorescent) near ir fluorescent protein published in 2015, derived from Bradyrhizobium sp.. It has very low acid sensitivity. It requires the cofactor biliverdin for fluorescence.
   3538..3858    +  CDS            mIFP (fragment): mIFP is a basic (constitutively fluorescent) near ir fluorescent protein published in 2015, derived from Bradyrhizobium sp.. It has very low acid sensitivity. It requires the cofactor biliverdin for fluorescence.
   3945..4152    +  polyA_signal   bGH poly(A) signal: bovine growth hormone polyadenylation signal
   4190..4519    +  promoter       SV40 promoter: SV40 enhancer and early promoter
   4586..5377    +  CDS            neo: KKA2_KLEPN - Also known as kan, nptII. Experimental evidence at protein level: Swiss-Prot protein existence level 1. Resistance to kanamycin, neomycin, paromomycin, ribostamycin, butirosin and gentamicin B. From Klebsiella pneumoniae.
   5387..5493    +  misc_feature   WPRE (fragment): woodchuck hepatitis virus posttranscriptional regulatory element
   5502..5623    +  polyA_signal   SV40 poly(A) signal: SV40 polyadenylation signal
   5641..5733    +  ncRNA          G-CSF SLDE: Accession: RF00183 - G-CSF factor stem-loop destabilising element (SLDE)
   6430..6897    +  CDS            B (fragment): PORTL_LAMBD - Experimental evidence at protein level: Swiss-Prot protein existence level 1. Forms the portal vertex of the capsid (PubMed:6228056, PubMed:6232391). This portal plays critical roles in head assembly, genome packaging, neck/tail attachment, and genome ejection (Probable). The portal protein multimerizes as a single ring-shaped homododecamer arranged around a central channel (PubMed:6232391). Binds to the terminase subunits to form the packaging machine (PubMed:7799432). From Escherichia phage lambda (Bacteriophage lambda).
   6935..6951    -  protein_bind   lac operator: The lac repressor binds to the lac operator to inhibit transcription in E. coli. This inhibition can be relieved by adding lactose or isopropyl-β-D-thiogalactopyranoside (IPTG). lac repressor encoded by lacI
   6959..6989    -  promoter       lac promoter: promoter for the E. coli lac operon
   7004..7025    -  protein_bind   CAP binding site: CAP binding activates transcription in the presence of cAMP. E. coli catabolite activator protein
   7038..7130    -  CDS            lacI (fragment): lac repressor; lacI; The lac repressor binds to the lac operator to inhibit transcription in E. coli. This inhibition can be relieved by adding lactose or isopropyl-β-D-thiogalactopyranoside (IPTG).
   7313..7901    -  rep_origin     ori: high-copy-number ColE1/pMB1/pBR322/pUC origin of replication
   8072..8932    -  CDS            AmpR: β-lactamase; bla; confers resistance to ampicillin, carbenicillin, and related antibiotics
>Addgene plasmid #116061 | PB-CMV-TO-lyn-tvDiTEV | addgene full sequence | sequence record 224988 | Addgene NGS Result
ACTCTTCCTTTTTCAATATTATTGAAGCATTTATCAGGGTTATTGTCTCATGAGCGGATACATATTTGAA
TGTATTTAGAAAAATAAACAAATAGGGGTTCCGCGCACATTTCCCCGAAAAGTGCCACCTAAATTGTAAG
CGTTAATATTTTGTTAAAATTCGCGTTAAATTTTTGTTAAATCAGCTCATTTTTTAACCAATAGGCCGAA
ATCGGCAAAATCCCTTATAAATCAAAAGAATAGACCGAGATAGGGT
[37 nt withheld, positions 257-293]
AAAGAACGTGGACTCCAACGTCAAAGG
[49 nt withheld, positions 321-369]
T
[91 nt withheld, positions 371-461]
G
[124 nt withheld, positions 463-586]
CCCATTCGCCATTCAGGCTGCGCAACTGTTGGGAAGGGCGATCGGTGCGGGCCTCTTCGCTATTACGCCA
GCTGGCGAAAGGGGGATGTGCTGCAAGGCGATTAAGTTGGGTAACGCCAGGGTTTTCCCAGTCACGACGT
TGTAAAACGACGGCCAGTGAGCGCGCCTCGTTCATTCACGTTTTTGAACCCGTGGAGGACGGGCAGACTC
GCGGTGCAAATGTGTTTTACAGCGTGATGGAGCAGATGAAGATGCTCGACACGCTGCAGAACACGCAGCT
AGATTAACCCTAGAAAGATAATCATATTGTGACGTACGTTAAAGATAATCATGTGTAAAATTGACGCATG
TGTTTTATCGGTCTGTATATCGAGGTTTATTTATTAATTTGAATAGATATTAAGTTTTATTATATTTACA
CTTACATACTAATAATAAATTCAACAAACAATTTATTTATGTTTATTTATTTATTAAAAAAAACAAAAAC
TCAAAATTTCTTCTATAAAGTAACAAAACTTTTATGAGGGACAGCCCCCCCCCAAAGCCCCCAGGGATGT
AATTACGTCCCTCCCCCGCTAGGGGGCAGCAGCGAGCCGCCCGGGGCTCCGCTCCGGTCCGGCGCTCCCC
CCGCATCCCCGAGCCGGCAGCGTGCGGGGACAGCCCGGGCACGGGGAAGGTGGCACGGGATCGCTTTCCT
CTGAACGCTTCTCGCTGCTCTTTGAGCCTGCAGACACCTGGGGGGATACGGGGAAAAGGCCTCCACGGCC
ACTAGTAGGCGTTTTGCGCTGCTTCGCGATGTACGGGCCAGATATACGCGTTGACATTGATTATTGACTA
GTTATTAATAGTAATCAATTACGGGGTCATTAGTTCATAGCCCATATATGGAGTTCCGCGTTACATAACT
TACGGTAAATGGCCCGCCTGGCTGACCGCCCAACGACCCCCGCCCATTGACGTCAATAATGACGTATGTT
CCCATAGTAACGCCAATAGGGACTTTCCATTGACGTCAATGGGTGGAGTATTTACGGTAAACTGCCCACT
TGGCAGTACATCAAGTGTATCATATGCCAAGTACGCCCCCTATTGACGTCAATGACGGTAAATGGCCCGC
CTGGCATTATGCCCAGTACATGACCTTATGGGACTTTCCTACTTGGCAGTACATCTACGTATTAGTCATC
GCTATTACCATGGTGATGCGGTTTTGGCAGTACATCAATGGGCGTGGATAGCGGTTTGACTCACGGGGAT
TTCCAAGTCTCCACCCCATTGACGTCAATGGGAGTTTGTTTTGGCACCAAAATCAACGGGACTTTCCAAA
ATGTCGTAACAACTCCGCCCCATTGACGCAAATGGGCGGTAGGCGTGTACGGTGGGAGGTCTATATAAGC
AGAGCTCTCCCTATCAGTGATAGAGATCTCCCTATCAGTGATAGAGATCGTCGACGAGCTCGTTTAGTGA
ACCGTCAGATCGCCTGGAGACGCCATCCACGCTGTTTTGACCTCCATAGAAGACACCGGGACCGATCCAG
CCTCCGGACTCTAGCGTTTAAACTTAAGCTCGCCACCATGGGGTGCATAAAGTCAAAGGGGAAAGACTCT
GCAGGAAGCTTGAGTGAAACAGTTCGCTTCCAATACCACAAGAGCGGTGCTTGGAAACTTCCCGTCTCTT
TGGTAAAGGGAGGAACCTCAATGTCCAAAGGAGAAGAACTGTTTACCGGTGTTGTGCCAATTTTGGTTGA
ACTCGATGGTGATGTCAACGGACATAAGTTCTCAGTGAGAGGCGAAGGAGAAGGTGACGCCACCATTGGA
AAATTGACTCTTAAATTCATCTGTACTACTGGTAAACTTCCTGTACCATGGCCGACTCTCGTAACAACGC
TTACGTACGGAGTTCAGTGCTTTTCGAGATACCCAGACCATATGAAAAGACATGACTTTTTTAAGTCGGC
TATGCCTGAAGGTTACGTGCAAGAAAGAACAATTTCGTTCAAAGATGATGGAAAATATAAAACTAGAGCA
GTTGTTAAATTTGAAGGAGATACTTTGGTTAACCGCATTGAACTGAAAGGAACAGATTTTAAAGAAGATG
GTAATATTCTTGGACACAAACTCGAATACAATTTTAATAGTCATAACGTATACATCACTGCTGATAAGCA
AAAGAACGGAATTAAAGCGAATTTCACAGTACGCCATAATGTAGAAGATGGCAGTGTTCAACTTGCCGAC
CATTACCAACAAAACACCCCTATTGGAGACGGTCCGGTACTTCTTCCTGATAATCACTACCTCTCAACAC
AAACAGTCCTGAGCAAAGATCCAAATGAAAAAGGAGGCAGCGGATCCACCACTAACATTGCGCCGGCTCT
GGACGGTGCGTTTCATCGTATCACTTCTTCATCCTCCCTGATGGGCCTGTGTGACGAAACCGCGACTATT
ATCCGTGAGATTACTGGCTACGACCGTGTGATGGTAGTACGTTTCGATGAAGAGGGTAATGCCGAAATTC
TGTCCGAACGTCGTCGTGCGGACCTGGAAGCGTTCCTGGGTAACCGCTACCCGGCGTCTACTATTCCGCA
GATCGCTCGTCGCCTGTACGAACATAACCGTGTTCGCCTGCTGGTAGATGTGAACTATACTCCGGTTCCG
CTACAGCCGCGCATCAGCCCGCTGAACGGTCGTGATCTGGATATGTCCCTGTCTTGCCTGCGCTCTATGT
CCCCGGTCCACCAGAAATACATGCAGGACATGGGCGTTGGCGCGACCCTGGTTTGCTCTCTGATGGTGTC
TGGTCGTTTGTGGGGTCTGATCGCTTGCCACCACTACGAACCGCGCTTCGTTCCGTTCCACATTCGCGCT
GCTGGCGAAGCGCTGGCGGAAACTTGTGCGAACCGCATCGCGACGCTGGAGAGCGAAAATCTCTACTTCC
AGAGTGAATTCTGTGAACGCGAGCAGATCCACCTGGCGGGCTCCATTCAGCCGCACGGTATCCTGCTGGC
TGTGAAAGAGCCAGACAACGTGGTGATCCAGGCTTCTATCAACGCTGCGGAGTTCCTGAACACCAACTCT
GTTGTTGGCCGTCCGCTGCGTGACCTGGGCGGCGATCTGCCTTTGCAGATCCTGCCGCACCTGAACGGCC
CGCTGCACCTGGCTCCGGTGACCCTGCGTTGTACCGTGGGTTCTCCGCCGCGCCGTGTGGACTGTACCAT
TCACCGTCCGTCTAACGGCGGCCTGATCGTAGAACTGGAACCAGCAACCAAGCTCGAGGGAGGCAGCCGG
GACCACATGGTGCTGCACGAGTACGTGAACGCCGCCGGCATCACATAGCGAATTTAAATCGGCCTCGACT
GTGCCTTCTAGTTGCCAGCCATCTGTTGTTTGCCCCTCCCCCGTGCCTTCCTTGACCCTGGAAGGTGCCA
CTCCCACTGTCCTTTCCTAATAAAATGAGGAAATTGCATCGCATTGTCTGAGTAGGTGTCATTCTATTCT
GGGGGGTGGGGTGGGGCAGGACAGCAAGGGGGAGGATTGGGAAGACAATAGCAGGCATGCTGGGGACGCG
GCCGCAATTTAACGCGAATTAATTCTGTGGAATGTGTGTCAGTTAGGGTGTGGAAAGTCCCCAGGCTCCC
CAGCAGGCAGAAGTATGCAAAGCATGCATCTCAATTAGTCAGCAACCAGGTGTGGAAAGTCCCCAGGCTC
CCCAGCAGGCAGAAGTATGCAAAGCATGCATCTCAATTAGTCAGCAACCATAGTCCCGCCCCTAACTCCG
CCCATCCCGCCCCTAACTCCGCCCAGTTCCGCCCATTCTCCGCCCCATGGCTGACTAATTTTTTTTATTT
ATGCAGAGGCCGAGGCCGCCTCTGCCTCTGAGCTATTCCAGAAGTAGTGAGGAGGCTTTTTTGGAGGCCT
AGGCTTTTGCAAAAAGCTCCCGGGAGCTTGTATATCCATTTTCGGATCTGATCAAGAGACAGGATGAGGA
TCGTTTCGCATGATTGAACAAGATGGATTGCACGCAGGTTCTCCGGCCGCTTGGGTGGAGAGGCTATTCG
GCTATGACTGGGCACAACAGACAATCGGCTGCTCTGATGCCGCCGTGTTCCGGCTGTCAGCGCAGGGGCG
CCCGGTTCTTTTTGTCAAGACCGACCTGTCCGGTGCCCTGAATGAACTGCAGGACGAGGCAGCGCGGCTA
TCGTGGCTGGCCACGACGGGCGTTCCTTGCGCAGCTGTGCTCGACGTTGTCACTGAAGCGGGAAGGGACT
GGCTGCTATTGGGCGAAGTGCCGGGGCAGGATCTCCTGTCATCTCACCTTGCTCCTGCCGAGAAAGTATC
CATCATGGCTGATGCAATGCGGCGGCTGCATACGCTTGATCCGGCTACCTGCCCATTCGACCACCAAGCG
AAACATCGCATCGAGCGAGCACGTACTCGGATGGAAGCCGGTCTTGTCGATCAGGATGATCTGGACGAAG
AGCATCAGGGGCTCGCGCCAGCCGAACTGTTCGCCAGGCTCAAGGCGCGCATGCCCGACGGCGAGGATCT
CGTCGTGACCCATGGCGATGCCTGCTTGCCGAATATCATGGTGGAAAATGGCCGCTTTTCTGGATTCATC
GACTGTGGCCGGCTGGGTGTGGCGGACCGCTATCAGGACATAGCGTTGGCTACCCGTGATATTGCTGAAG
AGCTTGGCGGCGAATGGGCTGACCGCTTCCTCGTGCTTTACGGTATCGCCGCTCCCGATTCGCAGCGCAT
CGCCTTCTATCGCCTTCTTGACGAGTTCTTCTGAGTCGACAATCAACCTCTGGATTACAAAATTTGTGAA
AGATTGACTGGTATTCTTAACTATGTTGCTCCTTTTACGCTATGTGGATACGCTGCTTTAATGCCTTTGT
ATCATGCGTTAACTAAACTTGTTTATTGCAGCTTATAATGGTTACAAATAAAGCAATAGCATCACAAATT
TCACAAATAAAGCATTTTTTTCACTGCATTCTAGTTGTGGTTTGTCCAAACTCATCAATGTATCTTATCA
TGTCTGGAATTGACTCAAATGATGTCAATTAGTCTATCAGAAGCTCATCTGGTCTCCCTTCCGGGGGACA
AGACATCCCTGTTTAATATTTAAACAGCAGTGTTCCCAAACTGGGTTCTTATATCCCTTGCTCTGGTCAA
CCAGGTTGCAGGGTTTCCTGTCCTCACAGGAACGAAGTCCCTAAAGAAACAGTGGCAGCCAGGTTTAGCC
CCGGAATTGACTGGATTCCTTTTTTAGGGCCCATTGGTATGGCTTTTTCCCCGTATCCCCCCAGGTGTCT
GCAGGCTCAAAGAGCAGCGAGAAGCGTTCAGAGGAAAGCGATCCCGTGCCACCTTCCCCGTGCCCGGGCT
GTCCCCGCACGCTGCCGGCTCGGGGATGCGGGGGGAGCGCCGGACCGGAGCGGAGCCCCGGGCGGCTCGC
TGCTGCCCCCTAGCGGGGGAGGGACGTAATTACATCCCTGGGGGCTTTGGGGGGGGGCTGTCCCTGATAT
CTATAACAAGAAAATATATATATAATAAGTTATCACGTAAGTAGAACATGAAATAACAATATAATTATCG
TATGAGTTAAATCTTAAAAGTCACGTAAAAGATAATCATGCGTCATTTTGACTCACGCGGTCGTTATAGT
TCAAAATCAGTGACACTTACCGCATTGACAAGCACGCCTCACGGGAGCTCCAAGCGGCGACTGAGATGTC
CTAAATGCACAGCGACGGATTCGCGCTATTTAGAAAGAGAGAGCAATATTTCAAGAATGCATGCGTCAAT
TTTACGCAGACTATCTTTCTAGGGTTAATCTAGCTGCATCAGGATCATATCGTCGGGTCTTTTTTCCGGC
TCAGTCATCGCCCAAGCTGGCGCTATCTGGGCATCGGGGAGGAAGAAGCCCGTGCCTTTTCCCGCGAGGT
TGAAGCGGCATGGAAAGAGTTTGCCGAGGATGACTGCTGCTGCATTGACGTTGAGCGAAAACGCACGTTT
ACCATGATGATTCGGGAAGGTGTGGCCATGCACGCCTTTAACGGTGAACTGTTCGTTCAGGCCACCTGGG
ATACCAGTTCGTCGCGGCTTTTCCGGACACAGTTCCGGATGGTCAGCCCGAAGCGCATCAGCAACCCGAA
CAATACCGGCGACAGCCGGAACTGCCGTGCCGGTGTGCAGATTAATGACAGCGGTGCGGCGCTGGGATAT
TACGTCAGCGAGGACGGGTATCCTGGCTGGATGCCGCAGAAATGGACATGGATACCCCGTGAGTTACCCG
GCGGGCGCGCTTGGCGTAATCATGGTCATAGCTGTTTCCTGTGTGAAATTGTTATCCGCTCACAATTCCA
CACAACATACGAGCCGGAAGCATAAAGTGTAAAGCCTGGGGTGCCTAATGAGTGAGCTAACTCACATTAA
TTGCGTTGCGCTCACTGCCCGCTTTCCAGTCGGGAAACCTGTCGTGCCAGCTGCATTAATGAATCGGCCA
ACGCGCGGGGAGAGGCGGTTTGCGTATTGGGCGCTCTTCCGCTTCCTCGCTCACTGACTCGCTGCGCTCG
GTCGTTCGGCTGCGGCGAGCGGTATCAGCTCACTCAAAGGCGGTAATACGGTTATCCACAGAATCAGGGG
ATAACGCAGGAAAGAACATGTGAGCAAAAGGCCAGCAAAAGGCCAGGAACCGTAAAAAGGCCGCGTTGCT
GGCGTTTTTCCATAGGCTCCGCCCCCCTGACGAGCATCACAAAAATCGACGCTCAAGTCAGAGGTGGCGA
AACCCGACAGGACTATAAAGATACCAGGCGTTTCCCCCTGGAAGCTCCCTCGTGCGCTCTCCTGTTCCGA
CCCTGCCGCTTACCGGATACCTGTCCGCCTTTCTCCCTTCGGGAAGCGTGGCGCTTTCTCATAGCTCACG
CTGTAGGTATCTCAGTTCGGTGTAGGTCGTTCGCTCCAAGCTGGGCTGTGTGCACGAACCCCCCGTTCAG
CCCGACCGCTGCGCCTTATCCGGTAACTATCGTCTTGAGTCCAACCCGGTAAGACACGACTTATCGCCAC
TGGCAGCAGCCACTGGTAACAGGATTAGCAGAGCGAGGTATGTAGGCGGTGCTACAGAGTTCTTGAAGTG
GTGGCCTAACTACGGCTACACTAGAAGAACAGTATTTGGTATCTGCGCTCTGCTGAAGCCAGTTACCTTC
GGAAAAAGAGTTGGTAGCTCTTGATCCGGCAAACAAACCACCGCTGGTAGCGGTGGTTTTTTTGTTTGCA
AGCAGCAGATTACGCGCAGAAAAAAAGGATCTCAAGAAGATCCTTTGATCTTTTCTACGGGGTCTGACGC
TCAGTGGAACGAAAACTCACGTTAAGGGATTTTGGTCATGAGATTATCAAAAAGGATCTTCACCTAGATC
CTTTTAAATTAAAAATGAAGTTTTAAATCAATCTAAAGTATATATGAGTAAACTTGGTCTGACAGTTACC
AATGCTTAATCAGTGAGGCACCTATCTCAGCGATCTGTCTATTTCGTTCATCCATAGTTGCCTGACTCCC
CGTCGTGTAGATAACTACGATACGGGAGGGCTTACCATCTGGCCCCAGTGCTGCAATGATACCGCGAGAC
CCACGCTCACCGGCTCCAGATTTATCAGCAATAAACCAGCCAGCCGGAAGGGCCGAGCGCAGAAGTGGTC
CTGCAACTTTATCCGCCTCCATCCAGTCTATTAATTGTTGCCGGGAAGCTAGAGTAAGTAGTTCGCCAGT
TAATAGTTTGCGCAACGTTGTTGCCATTGCTACAGGCATCGTGGTGTCACGCTCGTCGTTTGGTATGGCT
TCATTCAGCTCCGGTTCCCAACGATCAAGGCGAGTTACATGATCCCCCATGTTGTGCAAAAAAGCGGTTA
GCTCCTTCGGTCCTCCGATCGTTGTCAGAAGTAAGTTGGCCGCAGTGTTATCACTCATGGTTATGGCAGC
ACTGCATAATTCTCTTACTGTCATGCCATCCGTAAGATGCTTTTCTGTGACTGGTGAGTACTCAACCAAG
TCATTCTGAGAATAGTGTATGCGGCGACCGAGTTGCTCTTGCCCGGCGTCAATACGGGATAATACCGCGC
CACATAGCAGAACTTTAAAAGTGCTCATCATTGGAAAACGTTCTTCGGGGCGAAAACTCTCAAGGATCTT
ACCGCTGTTGAGATCCAGTTCGATGTAACCCACTCGTGCACCCAACTGATCTTCAGCATCTTTTACTTTC
ACCAGCGTTTCTGGGTGAGCAAAAACAGGAAGGCAAAATGCCGCAAAAAAGGGAATAAGGGCGACACGGA
AATGTTGAATACTCAT
